>Addgene plasmid #53765 | pEGFPN1-Gm129 | addgene partial sequence | sequence record 89690 | CMV-F 5'-CGCAAATGGGCGGTAGGCGTG-3'
CTATATAAGCAGAGCTGGTTTAGTGAACCGTCAGATCCGCTAGCGCTACCGGACTCAGATCTCGAGCTCA
AGCTTCGAATTCGGGGCTGAGGATCCGGAGCAACTGGGGGATGGCTAGTCATCTGTGGCTCTGGGTGTCC
TTTAGTCATCTCTCTGTCTGTGGTAGGCAGGACAGGCGGACATAGGATGCAACTCCAGTCTGATGGCAGT
GTTACTGGCAAACTGTGGCAACGAGGCTCCTCGCCAGGCAGTTTCTTCAGATCACCAGGGACGACAGGAG
ACAGTGGAGTTGGTGGGACCGGAGTGCCCGGGGCAGAATGGGTGAAGGGCTGTCCTCCTTTCTGGAGGAC
AAGGATGACACCAATGCTGGCTCCAGTGCCTATGGGGCTGTGGCCAGAGGCGGAGCCTTGGGAGCTGAGG
GGAGGGTTACAAATTGGAGTGCTATGAATCCAGGTGAGGTTCATAGCTGGCCATCCAGTGAGATGCCAAG
GCTGCTTTGGTTTCAAAACTAAATGTCCCAGCTGTGTTTGGCCCATCTTCTCTAGGAGAGGTGCAGGAGA
AGCAGCCCCGGGGTCACCGTGGTGGCTGGGAAAGTGCTTGCTTATCTGGTGCCGGCTACCTCCTGAGGAT
GACTTCTGGGCAGCTATGTGAGGAAACCAAGTCTTTAACATCCCTTCCACCTGCAGCAAGGTTCCTAGAT
AACGTTCTCCCATCTGAGGCTTCTGTAAAACACCCACTATGCGCTGGATCCGGTCCATGGCCACACTCTG
TTGGAAGCTACTTAATCCTCTGTCAAAGCGACCCATCTTGAGTCCGTTCAGTAGGTCTGTGAGGGGCCGT
ATGAACCCTTGGAGTTCTTTACACTTTTGAGCAAAGAGCAGATCTCCCTCTGTAGTACATCCTTGGGTGT
TCAGACTCGTCTCCTGTTCACCGTCTCTTGATCTCTTGACTTCAGATCCTTGCTGTTCCAGATGAGGTGC
TGTATGTTGGTTACTAGAAACCCTGGGTCGATGTCTGCAGCGGATAGGGCCTGGACTGGGCCTGGAACCT
CCTCTCTGACCCACAGTGTCTGG
