>Addgene plasmid #53765 | pEGFPN1-Gm129 | addgene partial sequence | sequence record 95114 | CMV-F 5'-CGCAAATGGGCGGTAGGCGTG-3'
CTATATAAGCAGAGCTGGTTTAGTGAACCGTCAGATCCGCTAGCGCTACCGGACTCAGATCTCGAGGCCA
CCATGTCTCCATCTAGTGTTTCTTCTTATTCCTCCTCCTCCCTCTCCCCATCATTTTCCACGTCCTCTGT
GAACAGTGACTTTAGCTTCCCTTCTGATAACGAGAGGGAGGGCAAGGGCACCCATGAGCTCAGGCCAGAC
ACTGTGGGTCAGAGAGGAGGTTCCAGGCCCAGTCCAGGCCCTATCCGCTGCAGACATCGACCCAGGGTTT
CTAGTAACCAACATACAGCACCTCATCTGGAACAGCAAGGATCTGAAGTCAAGAGATCAAGAGACGGTGA
ACAGGAGACGAGTCTGAACACCCAAGGATGTACTACAGAGGGAGATCTGCTCTTTGCTCAAAAGTGTAAA
GAACTCCAAGGGTTCATACGGCCCCTCACAGACCTACTGAACGGACTCAAGATGGGTCGCTTTGACAGAG
GATTAAGTAGCTTCCAACAGAGTGTGGCCATGGACCGGATCCAGCGCATAGTGGGTGTTTTACAGAAGCC
TCAGATGGGAGAACGTTATCTAGGAACCTTGCTGCAGGTGGAAGGGATGTTAAAGACTTGGTTTCCTCAC
ATAGCTGCCCAGAAGTCATCCTCAGGAGGTAGCCGGCACCAGATAAGCAAGCACTTTCCCAGCCACCACG
GTGACCCCGGGGCTGCTTCTCCTGCACCTCTCCTAGAGAAGATGGGCCAAACACAGCTGGGACATTTAGT
TTTGAAACCAAAGCAGCCTTGGCATCTCACTGGATGGCCAGCTATGAACCTCACCTGGATTCATAGCACT
CCAATTTGTAACCCTCCCCTCAGCTCCCAAGGCTCCGCCTCTGGCCACAGCCCCATAGGCACTGGAGCCA
GCATTGGTGTCATCCTTGTCCTCCAGAAAGGAGGACAGCCCTTCACCCAT
