>Addgene plasmid #53765 | pEGFPN1-Gm129 | addgene partial sequence | sequence record 95116 | EGFP-N 5'-CGTCGCCGTCCAGCTCGACCAG-3'
CGGTGAACAGCTCCTCGCCCTTGCTCACCATGGTGGCGACCGGTGGATCCCGGGCCCGCGGTACCGTCGA
CTGCAGAATTCGGGGCTGAGGATCCGGAGCAACTGGGGGATGGCTAGTCATCTGTGGCTCTGGGTGTCCT
TTAGTCATCTCTCTGTCTGTGGTAGGCAGGACAGGCGGACATAGGATGCAACTCCAGTCTGATGGCAGTG
TTACTGGCAAACTGTGGCAACGAGGCTCCTCGCCAGGCAGTTTCTTCAGATCACCAGGGACGACAGGAGA
CAGTGGAGTTGGTGGGACCGGAGTGCCCGGGGCAGAATGGGTGAAGGGCTGTCCTCCTTTCTGGAGGACA
AGGATGACACCAATGCTGGCTCCAGTGCCTATGGGGCTGTGGCCAGAGGCGGAGCCTTGGGAGCTGAGGG
GAGGGTTACAAATTGGAGTGCTATGAATCCAGGTGAGGTTCATAGCTGGCCATCCAGTGAGATGCCAAGG
CTGCTTTGGTTTCAAAACTAAATGTCCCAGCTGTGTTTGGCCCATCTTCTCTAGGAGAGGTGCAGGAGAA
GCAGCCCCGGGGTCACCGTGGTGGCTGGGAAAGTGCTTGCTTATCTGGTGCCGGCTACCTCCTGAGGATG
ACTTCTGGGCAGCTATGTGAGGAAACCAAGTCTTTAACATCCCTTCCACCTGCAGCAAGGTTCCTAGATA
ACGTTCTCCCATCTGAGGCTTCTGTAAAACACCCACTATGCGCTGGATCCGGTCCATGGCCACACTCTGT
TGGAAGCTACTTAATCCTCTGTCAAAGCGACCCATCTTGAGTCCGTTCAGTAGGTCTGTGAGGGGCCGTA
TGAACCCTTGGAGTTCTTTACACTTTTGAGCAAAGAGCAGATCTCCCTCTGTAGTACATCCTTGGGTGTT
CAGACTCGTCTCCTGTTCACCGTCTCTTGATCTCTTGACTTCAGATCCTTGCTGTTCCAGATGAGGTGCT
GTATGTTGGTTACTAGAAACCCTGGGTCGATGTCTGCAGCGGATA
