[The description below was written by a language model from this plasmid's Addgene catalogue record.]
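Description:
pEGFPN1-Gm129 is a mammalian expression plasmid built on the Clontech pEGFP-N1 backbone (about 4.7 kb without insert). It carries the mouse gene Gm129, also known as Ciart or Chrono, cloned between the XhoI and EcoRI sites of the multiple cloning site, both of which remain intact. Transcription is driven by the CMV promoter, a strong constitutive promoter in most mammalian cell lines. Because the insert sits upstream of the backbone's EGFP coding sequence, the protein is produced as a fusion with EGFP at its C terminus. The purpose line writes this as "EGFP-Gm129", but the tag field specifies a C-terminal tag supplied by the backbone. The plasmid is propagated in E. coli under kanamycin selection, and it carries a neomycin resistance marker that allows G418 selection of stably transfected mammalian cells. Copy number is listed as unknown, and no feature table is provided, so other backbone elements such as origins and polyadenylation signals are not itemised in the record.

The depositor notes one deviation from the native sequence: the second amino acid of the Gm129 insert is missing, an omission not known to affect function. The associated publication describes Gm129 as a novel transcriptional repressor that modulates circadian gene expression. The construct is therefore suited to expressing fluorescently tagged Gm129 in cultured mammalian cells, where the EGFP moiety can be used to follow expression and subcellular localisation or to detect the fusion protein. The record itself states the purpose only as mammalian expression of the fusion.
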