Addgene plasmid #53765: pEGFPN1-Gm129
Purpose: mammalian expression of EGFP-Gm129
Depositing lab: Aziz Sancar. Depositing organization: University of North Carolina at Chapel Hill. Publication: Gene model 129 (Gm129) encodes a novel transcriptional repressor that modulates circadian gene expression. Annayev Y, Adar S, Chiou YY, Lieb JD, Sancar A, Ye R. J Biol Chem. 2014 Feb 21;289(8):5013-24. doi: 10.1074/jbc.M113.534651. Epub 2014 Jan 2. PubMed 24385426.
Backbone
  Vector backbone: pEGFP-N1
  Backbone manufacturer: Clontech
  Backbone size w/o insert (bp): 4700
  Vector type: Mammalian Expression
  Selectable markers: Neomycin (select with G418)
Growth in bacteria
  Bacterial resistance: Kanamycin, 50 μg/mL
  Growth temperature: 37°C
  Growth strain: DH5alpha
  Copy number: Unknown
Gene/Insert
  Gene/Insert name: Gm129 (alt name: Ciart)
  Species: M. musculus (mouse)
  Mutation: *
  Entrez Gene: Ciart (a.k.a. Chrono, Gm129)
  Promoter: CMV
  Tag / fusion protein: EGFP (C terminal on backbone)
  Cloning method: Restriction Enzyme; 5′ cloning site XhoI (not destroyed); 3′ cloning site EcoRI (not destroyed)
  Sequencing primers: 5′ CMV-F; 3′ EGFP-N
Terms and licenses: Academic/Nonprofit Terms; Industry Terms: Not Available to Industry
Depositor comments: *Note that the 2nd amino acid in the insert is missing. This omission is not known to effect function.
How to cite: pEGFPN1-Gm129 was a gift from Aziz Sancar (Addgene plasmid # 53765 ; http://n2t.net/addgene:53765 ; RRID:Addgene_53765)
